>Addgene plasmid #248132 | pFUW-Syb2-A67P | addgene full sequence | sequence record 493388 | Addgene NGS Result
TCGACGGATCGGGAGATCTCCCGATCCCCTATGGTGCACTCTCAGTACAATCTGCTCTGATGCCGCATAG
TTAAGCCAGTATCTGCTCCCTGCTTGTGTGTTGGAGGTCGCTGAGTAGTGCGCGAGCAAAATTTAAGCTA
CAACAAGGCAAGGCTTGACCGACAATTGCATGAAGAATCTGCTTAGGGTTAGGCGTTTTGCGCTGCTTCG
CGATGTACGGGCCAGATATACGCGTTGACATTGATTATTGACTAGTTATTAATAGTAATCAATTACGGGG
TCATTAGTTCATAGCCCATATATGGAGTTCCGCGTTACATAACTTACGGTAAATGGCCCGCCTGGCTGAC
CGCCCAACGACCCCCGCCCATTGACGTCAATAATGACGTATGTTCCCATAGTAACGCCAATAGGGACTTT
CCATTGACGTCAATGGGTGGAGTATTTACGGTAAACTGCCCACTTGGCAGTACATCAAGTGTATCATATG
CCAAGTACGCCCCCTATTGACGTCAATGACGGTAAATGGCCCGCCTGGCATTATGCCCAGTACATGACCT
TATGGGACTTTCCTACTTGGCAGTACATCTACGTATTAGTCATCGCTATTACCATGGTGATGCGGTTTTG
GCAGTACATCAATGGGCGTGGATAGCGGTTTGACTCACGGGGATTTCCAAGTCTCCACCCCATTGACGTC
AATGGGAGTTTGTTTTGGCACCAAAATCAACGGGACTTTCCAAAATGTCGTAACAACTCCGCCCCATTGA
CGCAAATGGGCGGTAGGCGTGTACGGTGGGAGGTCTATATAAGCAGCGCGTTTTGCCTGTACTGGGTCTC
TCTGGTTAGACCAGATCTGAGCCTGGGAGCTCTCTGGCTAACTAGGGAACCCACTGCTTAAGCCTCAATA
AAGCTTGCCTTGAGTGCTTCAAGTAGTGTGTGCCCGTCTGTTGTGTGACTCTGGTAACTAGAGATCCCTC
AGACCCTTTTAGTCAGTGTGGAAAATCTCTAGCAGTGGCGCCCGAACAGGGACTTGAAAGCGAAAGGGAA
ACCAGAGGAGCTCTCTCGACGCAGGACTCGGCTTGCTGAAGCGCGCACGGCAAGAGGCGAGGGGCGGCGA
CTGGTGAGTACGCCAAAAATTTTGACTAGCGGAGGCTAGAAGGAGAGAGATGGGTGCGAGAGCGTCAGTA
TTAAGCGGGGGAGAATTAGATCGCGATGGGAAAAAATTCGGTTAAGGCCAGGGGGAAAGAAAAAATATAA
ATTAAAACATATAGTATGGGCAAGCAGGGAGCTAGAACGATTCGCAGTTAATCCTGGCCTGTTAGAAACA
TCAGAAGGCTGTAGACAAATACTGGGACAGCTACAACCATCCCTTCAGACAGGATCAGAAGAACTTAGAT
CATTATATAATACAGTAGCAACCCTCTATTGTGTGCATCAAAGGATAGAGATAAAAGACACCAAGGAAGC
TTTAGACAAGATAGAGGAAGAGCAAAACAAAAGTAAGACCACCGCACAGCAAGCGGCCGCTGATCTTCAG
ACCTGGAGGAGGAGATATGAGGGACAATTGGAGAAGTGAATTATATAAATATAAAGTAGTAAAAATTGAA
CCATTAGGAGTAGCACCCACCAAGGCAAAGAGAAGAGTGGTGCAGAGAGAAAAAAGAGCAGTGGGAATAG
GAGCTTTGTTCCTTGGGTTCTTGGGAGCAGCAGGAAGCACTATGGGCGCAGCGTCAATGACGCTGACGGT
ACAGGCCAGACAATTATTGTCTGGTATAGTGCAGCAGCAGAACAATTTGCTGAGGGCTATTGAGGCGCAA
CAGCATCTGTTGCAACTCACAGTCTGGGGCATCAAGCAGCTCCAGGCAAGAATCCTGGCTGTGGAAAGAT
ACCTAAAGGATCAACAGCTCCTGGGGATTTGGGGTTGCTCTGGAAAACTCATTTGCACCACTGCTGTGCC
TTGGAATGCTAGTTGGAGTAATAAATCTCTGGAACAGATTTGGAATCACACGACCTGGATGGAGTGGGAC
AGAGAAATTAACAATTACACAAGCTTAATACACTCCTTAATTGAAGAATCGCAAAACCAGCAAGAAAAGA
ATGAACAAGAATTATTGGAATTAGATAAATGGGCAAGTTTGTGGAATTGGTTTAACATAACAAATTGGCT
GTGGTATATAAAATTATTCATAATGATAGTAGGAGGCTTGGTAGGTTTAAGAATAGTTTTTGCTGTACTT
TCTATAGTGAATAGAGTTAGGCAGGGATATTCACCATTATCGTTTCAGACCCACCTCCCAACCCCGAGGG
GACCCGACAGGCCCGAAGGAATAGAAGAAGAAGGTGGAGAGAGAGACAGAGACAGATCCATTCGATTAGT
GAACGGATCGGCACTGCGTGCGCCAATTCTGCAGACAAATGGCAGTATTCATCCACAATTTTAAAAGAAA
AGGGGGGATTGGGGGGTACAGTGCAGGGGAAAGAATAGTAGACATAATAGCAACAGACATACAAACTAAA
GAATTACAAAAACAAATTACAAAAATTCAAAATTTTCGGGTTTATTACAGGGACAGCAGAGATCCAGTTT
GGTTAATTAACCCGTGTCGGCTCCAGATCTGGCCTCCGCGCCGGGTTTTGGCGCCTCCCGCGGGCGCCCC
CCTCCTCACGGCGAGCGCTGCCACGTCAGACGAAGGGCGCAGCGAGCGTCCTGATCCTTCCGCCCGGACG
CTCAGGACAGCGGCCCGCTGCTCATAAGACTCGGCCTTAGAACCCCAGTATCAGCAGAAGGACATTTTAG
GACGGGACTTGGGTGACTCTAGGGCACTGGTTTTCTTTCCAGAGAGCGGAACAGGCGAGGAAAAGTAGTC
CCTTCTCGGCGATTCTGCGGAGGGATCTCCGTGGGGCGGTGAACGCCGATGATTATATAAGGACGCGCCG
GGTGTGGCACAGCTAGTTCCGTCGCAGCCGGGATTTGGGTCGCGGTTCTTGTTTGTGGATCGCTGTGATC
GTCACTTGGTGAGTAGCGGGCTGCTGGGCTGGCCGGGGCTTTCGTGGCCGCCGGGCCGCTCGGTGGGACG
GAAGCGTGTGGAGAGACCGCCAAGGGCTGTAGTCTGGGTCCGCGAGCAAGGTTGCCCTGAACTGGGGGTT
GGGGGGAGCGCAGCAAAATGGCGGCTGTTCCCGAGTCTTGAATGGAAGACGCTTGTGAGGCGGGCTGTGA
GGTCGTTGAAACAAGGTGGGGGGCATGGTGGGCGGCAAGAACCCAAGGTCTTGAGGCCTTCGCTAATGCG
GGAAAGCTCTTATTCGGGTGAGATGGGCTGGGGCACCATCTGGGGACCCTGACGTGAAGTTTGTCACTGA
CTGGAGAACTCGGTTTGTCGTCTGTTGCGGGGGCGGCAGTTATGGCGGTGCCGTTGGGCAGTGCACCCGT
ACCTTTGGGAGCGCGCGCCCTCGTCGTGTCGTGACGTCACCCGTTCTGTTGGCTTATAATGCAGGGTGGG
GCCACCTGCCGGTAGGTGTGCGGTAGGCTTTTCTCCGTCGCAGGACGCAGGGTTCGGGCCTAGGGTAGGC
TCTCCTGAATCGACAGGCGCCGGACCTCTGGTGAGGGGAGGGATAAGTGAGGCGTCAGTTTCTTTGGTCG
GTTTTATGTACCTATCTTCTTAAGTAGCTGAAGCTCCGGTTTTGAACTATGCGCTCGGGGTTGGCGAGTG
TGTTTTGTGAAGTTTTTTAGGCACCTTTTGAAATGTAATCATTTGGGTCAATATGTAATTTTCAGTGTTA
GACTAGTAAATTGTCCGCTAAATTCTGGCCGTTTTTGGCTTTTTTGTTAGACGAAGCTTGGGCTGCAGGT
CGACTCTAGAGGATCGAATTCATGTCGGCTACCGCTGCCACCGTCCCGCCTGCCGCCCCGGCCGGCGAGG
GTGGCCCCCCTGCACCTCCTCCAAATCTTACCAGTAACAGGAGACTGCAGCAGACCCAGGCCCAGGTGGA
TGAGGTGGTGGACATCATGAGGGTGAATGTGGACAAGGTCCTGGAGCGAGACCAGAAGCTATCGGAACTG
GATGATCGCCCAGATGCCCTCCAGGCAGGGGCCTCCCAGTTTGAAACAAGTGCAGCCAAGCTCAAGCGCA
AATACTGGTGGAAAAACCTCAAGATGATGATCATCTTGGGAGTGATTTGCGCCATCATCCTCATCATCAT
CATCGTTTACTTCAGCACTTAAGGATCCGTTAACAATTCGATATCAAGCTTATCGATAATCAACCTCTGG
ATTACAAAATTTGTGAAAGATTGACTGGTATTCTTAACTATGTTGCTCCTTTTACGCTATGTGGATACGC
TGCTTTAATGCCTTTGTATCATGCTATTGCTTCCCGTATGGCTTTCATTTTCTCCTCCTTGTATAAATCC
TGGTTGCTGTCTCTTTATGAGGAGTTGTGGCCCGTTGTCAGGCAACGTGGCGTGGTGTGCACTGTGTTTG
CTGACGCAACCCCCACTGGTTGGGGCATTGCCACCACCTGTCAGCTCCTTTCCGGGACTTTCGCTTTCCC
CCTCCCTATTGCCACGGCGGAACTCATCGCCGCCTGCCTTGCCCGCTGCTGGACAGGGGCTCGGCTGTTG
GGCACTGACAATTCCGTGGTGTTGTCGGGGAAATCATCGTCCTTTCCTTGGCTGCTCGCCTGTGTTGCCA
CCTGGATTCTGCGCGGGACGTCCTTCTGCTACGTCCCTTCGGCCCTCAATCCAGCGGACCTTCCTTCCCG
CGGCCTGCTGCCGGCTCTGCGGCCTCTTCCGCGTCTTCGCCTTCGCCCTCAGACGAGTCGGATCTCCCTT
TGGGCCGCCTCCCCGCATCGATACCGTCGACCTCGAGACCTAGAAAAACATGGAGCAATCACAAGTAGCA
ATACAGCAGCTACCAATGCTGATTGTGCCTGGCTAGAAGCACAAGAGGAGGAGGAGGTGGGTTTTCCAGT
CACACCTCAGGTACCTTTAAGACCAATGACTTACAAGGCAGCTGTAGATCTTAGCCACTTTTTAAAAGAA
AAGGGGGGACTGGAAGGGCTAATTCACTCCCAACGAAGACAAGATATCCTTGATCTGTGGATCTACCACA
CACAAGGCTACTTCCCTGATTGGCAGAACTACACACCAGGGCCAGGGATCAGATATCCACTGACCTTTGG
ATGGTGCTACAAGCTAGTACCAGTTGAGCAAGAGAAGGTAGAAGAAGCCAATGAAGGAGAGAACACCCGC
TTGTTACACCCTGTGAGCCTGCATGGGATGGATGACCCGGAGAGAGAAGTATTAGAGTGGAGGTTTGACA
GCCGCCTAGCATTTCATCACATGGCCCGAGAGCTGCATCCGGACTGTACTGGGTCTCTCTGGTTAGACCA
GATCTGAGCCTGGGAGCTCTCTGGCTAACTAGGGAACCCACTGCTTAAGCCTCAATAAAGCTTGCCTTGA
GTGCTTCAAGTAGTGTGTGCCCGTCTGTTGTGTGACTCTGGTAACTAGAGATCCCTCAGACCCTTTTAGT
CAGTGTGGAAAATCTCTAGCAGGGCCCGTTTAAACCCGCTGATCAGCCTCGACTGTGCCTTCTAGTTGCC
AGCCATCTGTTGTTTGCCCCTCCCCCGTGCCTTCCTTGACCCTGGAAGGTGCCACTCCCACTGTCCTTTC
CTAATAAAATGAGGAAATTGCATCGCATTGTCTGAGTAGGTGTCATTCTATTCTGGGGGGTGGGGTGGGG
CAGGACAGCAAGGGGGAGGATTGGGAAGACAATAGCAGGCATGCTGGGGATGCGGTGGGCTCTATGGCTT
CTGAGGCGGAAAGAACCAGCTGGGGCTCTAGGGGGTATCCCC
[124 nt withheld, positions 5853-5976]
C
[91 nt withheld, positions 5978-6068]
A
[49 nt withheld, positions 6070-6118]
CCTTTGACGTTGGAGTCCACGTTCTTT
[37 nt withheld, positions 6146-6182]
ACCCTATCTCGGTCTATTCTTTTGATTTATAAGGGATTTTGCCGATTTCGGCCTATTGGTTAAAAAATGA
GCTGATTTAACAAAAATTTAACGCGAATTAATTCTGTGGAATGTGTGTCAGTTAGGGTGTGGAAAGTCCC
CAGGCTCCCCAGCAGGCAGAAGTATGCAAAGCATGCATCTCAATTAGTCAGCAACCAGGTGTGGAAAGTC
CCCAGGCTCCCCAGCAGGCAGAAGTATGCAAAGCATGCATCTCAATTAGTCAGCAACCATAGTCCCGCCC
CTAACTCCGCCCATCCCGCCCCTAACTCCGCCCAGTTCCGCCCATTCTCCGCCCCATGGCTGACTAATTT
TTTTTATTTATGCAGAGGCCGAGGCCGCCTCTGCCTCTGAGCTATTCCAGAAGTAGTGAGGAGGCTTTTT
TGGAGGCCTAGGCTTTTGCAAAAAGCTCCCGGGAGCTTGTATATCCATTTTCGGATCTGATCAGCACGTG
TTGACAATTAATCATCGGCATAGTATATCGGCATAGTATAATACGACAAGGTGAGGAACTAAACCATGGC
CAAGTTGACCAGTGCCGTTCCGGTGCTCACCGCGCGCGACGTCGCCGGAGCGGTCGAGTTCTGGACCGAC
CGGCTCGGGTTCTCCCGGGACTTCGTGGAGGACGACTTCGCCGGTGTGGTCCGGGACGACGTGACCCTGT
TCATCAGCGCGGTCCAGGACCAGGTGGTGCCGGACAACACCCTGGCCTGGGTGTGGGTGCGCGGCCTGGA
CGAGCTGTACGCCGAGTGGTCGGAGGTCGTGTCCACGAACTTCCGGGACGCCTCCGGGCCGGCCATGACC
GAGATCGGCGAGCAGCCGTGGGGGCGGGAGTTCGCCCTGCGCGACCCGGCCGGCAACTGCGTGCACTTCG
TGGCCGAGGAGCAGGACTGACACGTGCTACGAGATTTCGATTCCACCGCCGCCTTCTATGAAAGGTTGGG
CTTCGGAATCGTTTTCCGGGACGCCGGCTGGATGATCCTCCAGCGCGGGGATCTCATGCTGGAGTTCTTC
GCCCACCCCAACTTGTTTATTGCAGCTTATAATGGTTACAAATAAAGCAATAGCATCACAAATTTCACAA
ATAAAGCATTTTTTTCACTGCATTCTAGTTGTGGTTTGTCCAAACTCATCAATGTATCTTATCATGTCTG
TATACCGTCGACCTCTAGCTAGAGCTTGGCGTAATCATGGTCATAGCTGTTTCCTGTGTGAAATTGTTAT
CCGCTCACAATTCCACACAACATACGAGCCGGAAGCATAAAGTGTAAAGCCTGGGGTGCCTAATGAGTGA
GCTAACTCACATTAATTGCGTTGCGCTCACTGCCCGCTTTCCAGTCGGGAAACCTGTCGTGCCAGCTGCA
TTAATGAATCGGCCAACGCGCGGGGAGAGGCGGTTTGCGTATTGGGCGCTCTTCCGCTTCCTCGCTCACT
GACTCGCTGCGCTCGGTCGTTCGGCTGCGGCGAGCGGTATCAGCTCACTCAAAGGCGGTAATACGGTTAT
CCACAGAATCAGGGGATAACGCAGGAAAGAACATGTGAGCAAAAGGCCAGCAAAAGGCCAGGAACCGTAA
AAAGGCCGCGTTGCTGGCGTTTTTCCATAGGCTCCGCCCCCCTGACGAGCATCACAAAAATCGACGCTCA
AGTCAGAGGTGGCGAAACCCGACAGGACTATAAAGATACCAGGCGTTTCCCCCTGGAAGCTCCCTCGTGC
GCTCTCCTGTTCCGACCCTGCCGCTTACCGGATACCTGTCCGCCTTTCTCCCTTCGGGAAGCGTGGCGCT
TTCTCATAGCTCACGCTGTAGGTATCTCAGTTCGGTGTAGGTCGTTCGCTCCAAGCTGGGCTGTGTGCAC
GAACCCCCCGTTCAGCCCGACCGCTGCGCCTTATCCGGTAACTATCGTCTTGAGTCCAACCCGGTAAGAC
ACGACTTATCGCCACTGGCAGCAGCCACTGGTAACAGGATTAGCAGAGCGAGGTATGTAGGCGGTGCTAC
AGAGTTCTTGAAGTGGTGGCCTAACTACGGCTACACTAGAAGAACAGTATTTGGTATCTGCGCTCTGCTG
AAGCCAGTTACCTTCGGAAAAAGAGTTGGTAGCTCTTGATCCGGCAAACAAACCACCGCTGGTAGCGGTG
GTTTTTTTGTTTGCAAGCAGCAGATTACGCGCAGAAAAAAAGGATCTCAAGAAGATCCTTTGATCTTTTC
TACGGGGTCTGACGCTCAGTGGAACGAAAACTCACGTTAAGGGATTTTGGTCATGAGATTATCAAAAAGG
ATCTTCACCTAGATCCTTTTAAATTAAAAATGAAGTTTTAAATCAATCTAAAGTATATATGAGTAAACTT
GGTCTGACAGTTACCAATGCTTAATCAGTGAGGCACCTATCTCAGCGATCTGTCTATTTCGTTCATCCAT
AGTTGCCTGACTCCCCGTCGTGTAGATAACTACGATACGGGAGGGCTTACCATCTGGCCCCAGTGCTGCA
ATGATACCGCGAGACCCACGCTCACCGGCTCCAGATTTATCAGCAATAAACCAGCCAGCCGGAAGGGCCG
AGCGCAGAAGTGGTCCTGCAACTTTATCCGCCTCCATCCAGTCTATTAATTGTTGCCGGGAAGCTAGAGT
AAGTAGTTCGCCAGTTAATAGTTTGCGCAACGTTGTTGCCATTGCTACAGGCATCGTGGTGTCACGCTCG
TCGTTTGGTATGGCTTCATTCAGCTCCGGTTCCCAACGATCAAGGCGAGTTACATGATCCCCCATGTTGT
GCAAAAAAGCGGTTAGCTCCTTCGGTCCTCCGATCGTTGTCAGAAGTAAGTTGGCCGCAGTGTTATCACT
CATGGTTATGGCAGCACTGCATAATTCTCTTACTGTCATGCCATCCGTAAGATGCTTTTCTGTGACTGGT
GAGTACTCAACCAAGTCATTCTGAGAATAGTGTATGCGGCGACCGAGTTGCTCTTGCCCGGCGTCAATAC
GGGATAATACCGCGCCACATAGCAGAACTTTAAAAGTGCTCATCATTGGAAAACGTTCTTCGGGGCGAAA
ACTCTCAAGGATCTTACCGCTGTTGAGATCCAGTTCGATGTAACCCACTCGTGCACCCAACTGATCTTCA
GCATCTTTTACTTTCACCAGCGTTTCTGGGTGAGCAAAAACAGGAAGGCAAAATGCCGCAAAAAAGGGAA
TAAGGGCGACACGGAAATGTTGAATACTCATACTCTTCCTTTTTCAATATTATTGAAGCATTTATCAGGG
TTATTGTCTCATGAGCGGATACATATTTGAATGTATTTAGAAAAATAAACAAATAGGGGTTCCGCGCACA
TTTCCCCGAAAAGTGCCACCTGACG
Features (pLannotate 1.2.2; 31 found; start..end, strand, type, name):
     30..82      -  misc_feature   bom (fragment): basis of mobility region from pBR322
    237..616     +  enhancer       CMV enhancer: human cytomegalovirus immediate early enhancer
    617..816     +  promoter       CMV promoter: human cytomegalovirus (CMV) immediate early promoter
    834..1014    +  LTR            5' LTR (truncated): truncated 5' long terminal repeat (LTR) from HIV-1
   1061..1186    +  misc_feature   HIV-1 Ψ: packaging signal of human immunodeficiency virus type 1
   1170..1533    +  CDS            HIV-1 gag (fragment): gag protein from human immunodeficiency virus 1; gag
   1679..1912    +  misc_feature   RRE: The Rev response element (RRE) of HIV-1 allows for Rev-dependent mRNA export from the nucleus to the cytoplasm.
   2289..2389    +  CDS            Rev (fragment): human immunodeficiency virus 1 (HIV-1) Rev protein; rev; enhances nuclear export of unspliced and incompletely spliced viral mRNAs
   2439..2556    +  misc_feature   cPPT/CTS: central polypurine tract and central termination sequence of HIV-1
   2621..3832    +  promoter       UbC promoter: human ubiquitin C promoter
   3843..3865    -  misc_feature   MCS (fragment): pUC18/19 multiple cloning site
   3872..4219    +  CDS            Vamp2: VAMP2_MOUSE - Also known as Syb2. Experimental evidence at protein level: Swiss-Prot protein existence level 1. Involved in the targeting and/or fusion of transport vesicles to their target membrane (PubMed:9430681). Major SNARE protein of synaptic vesicles which mediates fusion of synaptic vesicles to release neurotransmitters. Essential for fast vesicular exocytosis and activity-dependent neurotransmitter release as well as fast endocytosis that mediates rapid reuse of synaptic vesicles (PubMed:15475946). Modulates the gating characteristics of the delayed rectifier voltage- dependent potass
   4235..4258    +  misc_feature   MCS (fragment): pBluescript multiple cloning site
   4258..4846    +  misc_feature   WPRE: woodchuck hepatitis virus posttranscriptional regulatory element
   4783..5364    +  CDS            nef (fragment): NEF_HV1H2 - Experimental evidence at protein level: Swiss-Prot protein existence level 1. Extracellular Nef protein targets CD4(+) T-lymphocytes for apoptosis by interacting with CXCR4 surface receptors. From Human immunodeficiency virus type 1 group M subtype B (isolate HXB2) (HIV-1).
   5371..5551    +  LTR            5' LTR (truncated): truncated 5' long terminal repeat (LTR) from HIV-1
   5583..5807    +  polyA_signal   bGH poly(A) signal: bovine growth hormone polyadenylation signal
   5811..5832    +  promoter       SV40 promoter (fragment): SV40 enhancer and early promoter
   5853..6281    +  rep_origin     f1 ori (sequence partly withheld): f1 bacteriophage origin of replication; arrow indicates direction of (+) strand synthesis
   6295..6624    +  promoter       SV40 promoter: SV40 enhancer and early promoter
   6672..6719    +  promoter       EM7 promoter: synthetic bacterial promoter&nbsp
   6738..7112    +  CDS            BleoR: antibiotic-binding protein; Sh ble from Streptoalloteichus hindustanus; confers resistance to bleomycin, phleomycin, and Zeocin™
   7122..7247    +  CDS            ble (fragment): BLE_KLEPN - Experimental evidence at protein level: Swiss-Prot protein existence level 1. Binding protein with a strong affinity to the bleomycin family of antibiotics. Binds to CL990; an antimitotic-antibiotic compound. From Klebsiella pneumoniae.
   7242..7363    +  polyA_signal   SV40 poly(A) signal: SV40 polyadenylation signal
   7436..7452    -  protein_bind   lac operator: The lac repressor binds to the lac operator to inhibit transcription in E. coli. This inhibition can be relieved by adding lactose or isopropyl-β-D-thiogalactopyranoside (IPTG). lac repressor encoded by lacI
   7460..7490    -  promoter       lac promoter: promoter for the E. coli lac operon
   7505..7526    -  protein_bind   CAP binding site: CAP binding activates transcription in the presence of cAMP. E. coli catabolite activator protein
   7539..7631    -  CDS            lacI (fragment): lac repressor; lacI; The lac repressor binds to the lac operator to inhibit transcription in E. coli. This inhibition can be relieved by adding lactose or isopropyl-β-D-thiogalactopyranoside (IPTG).
   7814..8402    -  rep_origin     ori: high-copy-number ColE1/pMB1/pBR322/pUC origin of replication
   8573..9433    -  CDS            AmpR: β-lactamase; bla; confers resistance to ampicillin, carbenicillin, and related antibiotics
   9434..9538    -  promoter       AmpR promoter: bla
