[The description below was written by a language model from this plasmid's Addgene catalogue record and pLannotate feature annotations shown in this document.]
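Description:
pFUW-Syb2-A67P is a third-generation-style HIV-1-based lentiviral transfer vector built on the pFUW backbone for expressing a mutant form of rat synaptobrevin-2 (Syb2, gene Vamp2) in mammalian cells. It is propagated in E. coli from a high-copy ColE1/pUC-type origin under ampicillin selection (AmpR). The backbone also carries an f1 origin and an SV40/EM7-driven BleoR cassette with an SV40 poly(A) signal. This cassette lies outside the LTR-flanked region, so it would not be carried into the packaged viral genome.

Genomic RNA for packaging is transcribed from a CMV enhancer/promoter fused to a truncated 5' LTR. Downstream are the HIV-1 Ψ packaging signal with a gag fragment, the Rev response element for Rev-dependent nuclear export, and the cPPT/CTS element. The internal expression cassette uses the human ubiquitin C promoter to drive the Vamp2 coding sequence, cloned between EcoRI and BamHI sites. A WPRE follows to enhance transcript stability and expression, and then come a truncated 3' LTR and a bGH polyadenylation signal. No epitope tag or fluorescent reporter is annotated.

The insert carries the A67P substitution in Syb2, the major synaptic vesicle SNARE protein that mediates vesicle fusion and neurotransmitter release. The catalogue lists an insert size of 1194 bp, whereas the annotated coding region in the 9,567 nt sequence spans only about 350 bp; the record does not explain the difference. The associated publication title indicates that the construct was made to study disease-associated synaptobrevin-2 variants and their effects at the presynaptic active zone, presumably by lentiviral delivery into neurons.
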