Addgene plasmid #248132: pFUW-Syb2-A67P
Purpose: Mammalian expression lentiviral vector encoding the wild-type Synaptobrevin2 (Syb2) with A67P mutation
Depositing lab: Ege Kavalali. Depositing organization: Vanderbilt University. Publication: Synaptobrevin-2 disease variants reveal spatial constraints within the presynaptic active zone. Guzikowski NJ, Bagatelas ED, Shin OH, Khan YA, Esquivies L, Alten B, Brunger AT, Kavalali ET. Proc Natl Acad Sci U S A. 2025 Nov 4;122(44):e2507347122. doi: 10.1073/pnas.2507347122. Epub 2025 Oct 30. PubMed 41166419.
Backbone
  Vector backbone: pFUW
  Backbone size w/o insert (bp): 9124
  Vector type: Mammalian Expression
Growth in bacteria
  Bacterial resistance: Ampicillin, 100 μg/mL
  Growth temperature: 37°C
  Growth strain: DH5alpha
  Copy number: High Copy
Gene/Insert
  Gene/Insert name: Syb2-A67P
  Species: R. norvegicus (rat)
  Insert size (bp): 1194
  Mutation: A67P
  Entrez Gene: Vamp2 (a.k.a. RATVAMPB, RATVAMPIR, SYB, Syb2)
  Promoter: Ubiquitin
  Cloning method: Restriction Enzyme; 5′ cloning site EcoRI (not destroyed); 3′ cloning site BamHI (not destroyed)
  Sequencing primers: 5′ ttgaaatgtaatcatttgggtc; 3′ aggttgattatcgataagcttg
Resource information
  A portion of this plasmid was derived from a plasmid made by: Dr. David Baltimore
Terms and licenses: Academic/Nonprofit Terms; Industry Terms: Not Available to Industry
How to cite: pFUW-Syb2-A67P was a gift from Ege Kavalali (Addgene plasmid # 248132 ; http://n2t.net/addgene:248132 ; RRID:Addgene_248132)
