>Addgene plasmid #248132 | pFUW-Syb2-A67P | depositor partial sequence | sequence record 489219 | Syb2-A67P seq using pFUW 5-sequencing primer (ttgaaatgtaatcatttgggtc)
TGTCCGCTAAATTCTGGCCGTTTTTGGCTTTTTTGTTAGACGAAGCTTGGGCTGCAGGTCGACTCTAGAG
GATCGAATTCATGTCGGCTACCGCTGCCACCGTCCCGCCTGCCGCCCCGGCCGGCGAGGGTGGCCCCCCT
GCACCTCCTCCAAATCTTACCAGTAACAGGAGACTGCAGCAGACCCAGGCCCAGGTGGATGAGGTGGTGG
ACATCATGAGGGTGAATGTGGACAAGGTCCTGGAGCGAGACCAGAAGCTATCGGAACTGGATGATCGCCC
AGATGCCCTCCAGGCAGGGGCCTCCCAGTTTGAAACAAGTGCAGCCAAGCTCAAGCGCAAATACTGGTGG
AAAAACCTCAAGATGATGATCATCTTGGGAGTGATTTGCGCCATCATCCTCATCATCATCATCGTTTACT
TCAGCACTTAAGGATCCGTTAACAATTCGATATCAAGCTTATCGATAATCAACCTCTGGATTACAAAATT
TGTGAAAGATTGACTGGTATTCTTAACTATGTTGCTCCTTTTACGCTATGTGGATACGCTGCTTTAATGC
CTTTGTATCATGCTATTGCTTCCCGTATGGCTTTCATTTTCTCCTCCTTGTATAAATCCTGGTTGCTGTC
TCTTTATGAGGAGTTGTGGCCCGTTGTCAGGCAACGTGGCGTGGTGTGCACTGTGTTTGCTGACGCAACC
CCCACTGGTTGGGGCATTGCCACCACCTGTCAGCTCCTTTCCGGGACTTTCGCTTTCCCCCTCCCTATTG
CCACGGCGGAACTCATCGCCGCCTGCCTTGCCCGCTGCTGGACAGGGGCTCGGCTGTTGGGCACTGACAA
TTCCGTGGTGTTGTCGGGGAAATCATCGTCCTTTCCTTGGCTGCTCGCCTGTGTTGCCACCTGG
